Addgene plasmid #163779: pRRL-MND-hCard11 K41R-T2A-GFP
Purpose: Expression of K41R CARD domain variant
Depositing lab: Richard James. Depositing organization: Seattle Children's Hospital and Research Institute. Publication: Multiplexed Functional Assessment of Genetic Variants in CARD11. Meitlis I, Allenspach EJ, Bauman BM, Phan IQ, Dabbah G, Schmitt EG, Camp ND, Torgerson TR, Nickerson DA, Bamshad MJ, Hagin D, Luthers CR, Stinson JR, Gray J, Lundgren I, Church JA, Butte MJ, Jordan MB, Aceves SS, Schwartz DM, Milner JD, Schuval S, Skoda-Smith S, Cooper MA, Starita LM, Rawlings DJ, Snow AL, James RG. Am J Hum Genet. 2020 Nov 12. pii: S0002-9297(20)30373-6. doi: 10.1016/j.ajhg.2020.10.015. PubMed 33202260.
Backbone
  Vector backbone: PRRL
  Vector type: Lentiviral
Growth in bacteria
  Bacterial resistance: Ampicillin, 100 μg/mL
  Growth temperature: 37°C
  Growth strain: NEB Stable
  Copy number: High Copy
Gene/Insert
  Gene/Insert name: CARD11
  Species: H. sapiens (human)
  Mutation: K41R
  Entrez Gene: CARD11 (a.k.a. BENTA, BIMP3, CARMA1, IMD11, IMD11A, PPBL)
  Promoter: MND
  Cloning method: Gibson Cloning
Terms and licenses: Academic/Nonprofit Terms; Industry Terms: Not Available to Industry
Depositor comments: Addgene QC identified a D446N difference in the hCard11 insert that is of unknown functional consequence.
How to cite: pRRL-MND-hCard11 K41R-T2A-GFP was a gift from Richard James (Addgene plasmid # 163779 ; http://n2t.net/addgene:163779 ; RRID:Addgene_163779)
