[The description below was written by a language model from this plasmid's Addgene catalogue record and pLannotate feature annotations shown in this document.]
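Description:
pRRL-MND-hCard11 K41R-T2A-GFP is a third-generation-style, self-inactivating HIV-1 lentiviral transfer plasmid built on the pRRL backbone for expressing a human CARD11 (CARMA1) variant in mammalian cells. It is propagated in E. coli through a high-copy ColE1/pUC origin with ampicillin selection (AmpR); an f1 origin, SV40 origin and remnants of lac and phage-promoter sequences are carried over from the backbone. The viral genome is transcribed from an RSV promoter fused to a truncated 5' LTR, and contains the Ψ packaging signal with a partial gag sequence, the Rev response element for Rev-dependent nuclear export, and the cPPT/CTS, which aids nuclear import of the reverse-transcribed genome. It ends in a ΔU3 3' LTR that disables LTR promoter activity after integration, followed by an SV40 polyadenylation signal.

The internal cassette is driven by the MND promoter, a modified murine retroviral LTR-derived promoter. This accounts for the annotation software labelling the region upstream of the insert as a Moloney murine leukemia virus LTR fragment, and the short adjoining "TRE3GV" hit probably reflects shared sequence rather than a Tet-responsive element. The promoter drives the human CARD11 coding sequence carrying the K41R substitution in the CARD domain. According to the construct name, this is linked to EGFP by a T2A self-cleaving peptide, which is not separately annotated, so that green fluorescence marks transduced cells expressing the variant. A WPRE downstream of EGFP enhances transcript expression. The repository's sequencing also found a D446N difference in the insert, of unknown functional consequence. The construct belongs to a study on functional assessment of CARD11 genetic variants.
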