Features (pLannotate 1.2.2; 27 found; start..end, strand, type, name):
   1302..2018    +  CDS            EGFP: EGFP is a basic (constitutively fluorescent) green fluorescent protein published in 1996, derived from Aequorea victoria. It is reported to be a rapidly-maturing weak dimer with moderate acid sensitivity.
   2035..2623    +  misc_feature   WPRE: woodchuck hepatitis virus posttranscriptional regulatory element
   2640..2708    +  CDS            nef (fragment): NEF_HV1Z2 - Experimental evidence at protein level: Swiss-Prot protein existence level 1. Extracellular Nef protein targets CD4(+) T-lymphocytes for apoptosis by interacting with CXCR4 surface receptors. From Human immunodeficiency virus type 1 group M subtype D (isolate Z2/CDC-Z34) (HIV-1).
   2710..2943    +  LTR            3' LTR (ΔU3): self-inactivating 3' long terminal repeat (LTR) from HIV-1
   3015..3136    +  polyA_signal   SV40 poly(A) signal: SV40 polyadenylation signal
   3176..3311    +  rep_origin     SV40 ori: SV40 origin of replication
   3332..3350    -  promoter       T7 promoter: promoter for bacteriophage T7 RNA polymerase
   3358..3513    +  CDS            lacZα (fragment): LacZα fragment of β-galactosidase; lacZ fragment
   3518..3946    +  rep_origin     f1 ori (sequence partly withheld): f1 bacteriophage origin of replication; arrow indicates direction of (+) strand synthesis
   3999..4103    +  promoter       AmpR promoter: bla
   4104..4964    +  CDS            AmpR: β-lactamase; bla; confers resistance to ampicillin, carbenicillin, and related antibiotics
   5135..5723    +  rep_origin     ori: high-copy-number ColE1/pMB1/pBR322/pUC origin of replication
   5906..5998    +  CDS            lacI (fragment): lac repressor; lacI; The lac repressor binds to the lac operator to inhibit transcription in E. coli. This inhibition can be relieved by adding lactose or isopropyl-β-D-thiogalactopyranoside (IPTG).
   6011..6032    +  protein_bind   CAP binding site: CAP binding activates transcription in the presence of cAMP. E. coli catabolite activator protein
   6047..6077    +  promoter       lac promoter: promoter for the E. coli lac operon
   6081..6103    +  protein_bind   lac operator (fragment): The lac repressor binds to the lac operator to inhibit transcription in E. coli. This inhibition can be relieved by adding lactose or isopropyl-β-D-thiogalactopyranoside (IPTG). lac repressor encoded by lacI
   6146..6164    +  promoter       T3 promoter: promoter for bacteriophage T3 RNA polymerase
   6192..6418    +  promoter       RSV promoter: Rous sarcoma virus enhancer/promoter
   6419..6599    +  LTR            5' LTR (truncated): truncated 5' long terminal repeat (LTR) from HIV-1
   6646..6771    +  misc_feature   HIV-1 Ψ: packaging signal of human immunodeficiency virus type 1
   6755..7093    +  CDS            HIV-1 gag (fragment): gag protein from human immunodeficiency virus 1; gag
   7263..7496    +  misc_feature   RRE: The Rev response element (RRE) of HIV-1 allows for Rev-dependent mRNA export from the nucleus to the cytoplasm.
   7873..7973    +  CDS            Rev (fragment): human immunodeficiency virus 1 (HIV-1) Rev protein; rev; enhances nuclear export of unspliced and incompletely spliced viral mRNAs
   7992..8109    +  misc_feature   cPPT/CTS: central polypurine tract and central termination sequence of HIV-1
   8138..8432    +  LTR            LTR (fragment): long terminal repeat from Moloney murine leukemia virus
   8432..8476    +  promoter       TRE3GV promoter (fragment): 3rd-generation Tet-responsive promoter that can be activated by binding of Tet-On® 3G, optimized for retroviral and lentiviral vectors
   8528..1238    +  CDS            CARD11 (across the origin): CAR11_HUMAN - Also known as CARMA1 From Homo sapiens (Human).
>Addgene plasmid #163779 | pRRL-MND-hCard11 K41R-T2A-GFP | addgene full sequence | sequence record 323606 | Addgene NGS Result
GGTGCAGCGGCCCCGTCACGCTGCACTACAAGGTCAACCACGAAGGGTACCGGAAGCTGGTGAAGGACAT
GGAGGACGGCCTGATCACATCGGGGGACTCGTTCTACATCCGGCTGAACCTGAACATCTCCAGCCAGCTG
GACGCCTGCACCATGTCCCTGAAGTGTGACGATGTTGTGCACGTCCGTGACACCATGTACCAGGACAGGC
ACGAGTGGCTGTGCGCGCGGGTCGACCCTTTCACAGACCATGACCTGGATATGGGCACCATACCCAGCTA
CAGCCGAGCCCAGCAGCTCCTCCTGGTGAAACTGCAGCGCCTGATGCACCGAGGCAGCCGGGAGGAGGTA
GACGGCACCCACCACACCCTGCGGGCACTCCGGAACACCCTGCAGCCAGAAGAAGCGCTTTCAACAAGCG
ACCCCCGGGTCAGCCCCCGTCTCTCGCGAGCAAGCTTCCTTTTTGGCCAGCTCCTTCAGTTCGTCAGCAG
GTCCGAGAACAAGTATAAGCGGATGAACAGCAACGAGCGGGTCCGCATCATCTCGGGGAGTCCGCTAGGG
AGCCTGGCCCGGTCCTCGCTGGACGCCACCAAGCTCTTGACTGAGAAGCAGGAAGAGCTGGACCCTGAGA
GCGAGCTGGGCAAGAACCTCAGCCTCATCCCCTACAGCCTGGTACGCGCCTTCTACTGCGAGCGCCGCCG
GCCCGTGCTCTTCACACCCACCGTGCTGGCCAAGACGCTGGTGCAGAGGCTGCTCAACTCGGGAGGTGCC
ATGGAGTTCACCATCTGCAAGTCAGATATCGTCACAAGAGATGAGTTCCTCAGAAGGCAGAAGACGGAGA
CCATCATCTACTCCCGAGAGAAGAACCCCAACGCGTTCGAATGCATCGCCCCTGCCAACATTGAAGCTGT
GGCCGCCAAGAATAAGCACTGCCTGCTGGAGGCTGGGATCGGCTGCACAAGAGACTTGATCAAGTCCAAC
ATCTACCCCATCGTGCTCTTCATCCGGGTGTGTGAGAAGAACATCAAGAGGTTCAGAAAGCTGCTGCCCC
GACCTGAGACGGAGGAGGAGTTCCTGCGCGTGTGCCGGCTGAAGGAGAAGGAGCTGGAGGCCCTGCCGTG
CCTGTACGCCACGGTGGAACCTGACATGTGGGGCAGCGTAGAGGAGCTGCTCCGCGTTGTCAAGGACAAG
ATCGGCGAGGAGCAGCGCAAGACCATCTGGGTGGACGAGGACCAGCTGGGATCCGGTGAGGGCAGAGGAA
GTCTTCTAACATGCGGTGACGTGGAGGAGAATCCGGGCCCCATGGTGAGCAAGGGCGAGGAGCTGTTCAC
CGGGGTGGTGCCCATCCTGGTCGAGCTGGACGGCGACGTAAACGGCCACAAGTTCAGCGTGTCCGGCGAG
GGCGAGGGCGATGCCACCTACGGCAAGCTGACCCTGAAGTTCATCTGCACCACCGGCAAGCTGCCCGTGC
CCTGGCCCACCCTCGTGACCACCCTGACCTACGGCGTGCAGTGCTTCAGCCGCTACCCCGACCACATGAA
GCAGCACGACTTCTTCAAGTCCGCCATGCCCGAAGGCTACGTCCAGGAGCGCACCATCTTCTTCAAGGAC
GACGGCAACTACAAGACCCGCGCCGAGGTGAAGTTCGAGGGCGACACCCTGGTGAACCGCATCGAGCTGA
AGGGCATCGACTTCAAGGAGGACGGCAACATCCTGGGGCACAAGCTGGAGTACAACTACAACAGCCACAA
CGTCTATATCATGGCCGACAAGCAGAAGAACGGCATCAAGGTGAACTTCAAGATCCGCCACAACATCGAG
GACGGCAGCGTGCAGCTCGCCGACCACTACCAGCAGAACACCCCCATCGGCGACGGCCCCGTGCTGCTGC
CCGACAACCACTACCTGAGCACCCAGTCCGCCCTGAGCAAAGACCCCAACGAGAAGCGCGATCACATGGT
CCTGCTGGAGTTCGTGACCGCCGCCGGGATCACTCTCGGCATGGACGAGCTGTACAAGTGAATCTAGAGT
CGACAATCAACCTCTGGATTACAAAATTTGTGAAAGATTGACTGGTATTCTTAACTATGTTGCTCCTTTT
ACGCTATGTGGATACGCTGCTTTAATGCCTTTGTATCATGCTATTGCTTCCCGTATGGCTTTCATTTTCT
CCTCCTTGTATAAATCCTGGTTGCTGTCTCTTTATGAGGAGTTGTGGCCCGTTGTCAGGCAACGTGGCGT
GGTGTGCACTGTGTTTGCTGACGCAACCCCCACTGGTTGGGGCATTGCCACCACCTGTCAGCTCCTTTCC
GGGACTTTCGCTTTCCCCCTCCCTATTGCCACGGCGGAACTCATCGCCGCCTGCCTTGCCCGCTGCTGGA
CAGGGGCTCGGCTGTTGGGCACTGACAATTCCGTGGTGTTGTCGGGGAAGCTGACGTCCTTTCCATGGCT
GCTCGCCTGTGTTGCCACCTGGATTCTGCGCGGGACGTCCTTCTGCTACGTCCCTTCGGCCCTCAATCCA
GCGGACCTTCCTTCCCGCGGCCTGCTGCCGGCTCTGCGGCCTCTTCCGCGTCTTCGCCTTCGCCCTCAGA
CGAGTCGGATCTCCCTTTGGGCCGCCTCCCCGCCTGGAATTCGAGCTCGGTACCTTTAAGACCAATGACT
TACAAGGCAGCTGTAGATCTTAGCCACTTTTTAAAAGAAAAGGGGGGACTGGAAGGGCTAATTCACTCCC
AACGAAGACAAGATCTGCTTTTTGCTTGTACTGGGTCTCTCTGGTTAGACCAGATCTGAGCCTGGGAGCT
CTCTGGCTAACTAGGGAACCCACTGCTTAAGCCTCAATAAAGCTTGCCTTGAGTGCTTCAAGTAGTGTGT
GCCCGTCTGTTGTGTGACTCTGGTAACTAGAGATCCCTCAGACCCTTTTAGTCAGTGTGGAAAATCTCTA
GCAGTAGTAGTTCATGTCATCTTATTATTCAGTATTTATAACTTGCAAAGAAATGAATATCAGAGAGTGA
GAGGAACTTGTTTATTGCAGCTTATAATGGTTACAAATAAAGCAATAGCATCACAAATTTCACAAATAAA
GCATTTTTTTCACTGCATTCTAGTTGTGGTTTGTCCAAACTCATCAATGTATCTTATCATGTCTGGCTCT
AGCTATCCCGCCCCTAACTCCGCCCATCCCGCCCCTAACTCCGCCCAGTTCCGCCCATTCTCCGCCCCAT
GGCTGACTAATTTTTTTTATTTATGCAGAGGCCGAGGCCGCCTCGGCCTCTGAGCTATTCCAGAAGTAGT
GAGGAGGCTTTTTTGGAGGCCTAGGGACGTACCCAATTCGCCCTATAGTGAGTCGTATTACGCGCGCTCA
CTGGCCGTCGTTTTACAACGTCGTGACTGGGAAAACCCTGGCGTTACCCAACTTAATCGCCTTGCAGCAC
ATCCCCCTTTCGCCAGCTGGCGTAATAGCGAAGAGGCCCGCACCGATCGCCCTTCCCAACAGTTGCGCAG
CCTGAATGGCGAATGGG
[124 nt withheld, positions 3518-3641]
C
[91 nt withheld, positions 3643-3733]
A
[49 nt withheld, positions 3735-3783]
CCTTTGACGTTGGAGTCCACGTTCTTT
[37 nt withheld, positions 3811-3847]
ACCCTATCTCGGTCTATTCTTTTGATTTATAAGGGATTTTGCCGATTTCGGCCTATTGGTTAAAAAATGA
GCTGATTTAACAAAAATTTAACGCGAATTTTAACAAAATATTAACGCTTACAATTTAGGTGGCACTTTTC
GGGGAAATGTGCGCGGAACCCCTATTTGTTTATTTTTCTAAATACATTCAAATATGTATCCGCTCATGAG
ACAATAACCCTGATAAATGCTTCAATAATATTGAAAAAGGAAGAGTATGAGTATTCAACATTTCCGTGTC
GCCCTTATTCCCTTTTTTGCGGCATTTTGCCTTCCTGTTTTTGCTCACCCAGAAACGCTGGTGAAAGTAA
AAGATGCTGAAGATCAGTTGGGTGCACGAGTGGGTTACATCGAACTGGATCTCAACAGCGGTAAGATCCT
TGAGAGTTTTCGCCCCGAAGAACGTTTTCCAATGATGAGCACTTTTAAAGTTCTGCTATGTGGCGCGGTA
TTATCCCGTATTGACGCCGGGCAAGAGCAACTCGGTCGCCGCATACACTATTCTCAGAATGACTTGGTTG
AGTACTCACCAGTCACAGAAAAGCATCTTACGGATGGCATGACAGTAAGAGAATTATGCAGTGCTGCCAT
AACCATGAGTGATAACACTGCGGCCAACTTACTTCTGACAACGATCGGAGGACCGAAGGAGCTAACCGCT
TTTTTGCACAACATGGGGGATCATGTAACTCGCCTTGATCGTTGGGAACCGGAGCTGAATGAAGCCATAC
CAAACGACGAGCGTGACACCACGATGCCTGTAGCAATGGCAACAACGTTGCGCAAACTATTAACTGGCGA
ACTACTTACTCTAGCTTCCCGGCAACAATTAATAGACTGGATGGAGGCGGATAAAGTTGCAGGACCACTT
CTGCGCTCGGCCCTTCCGGCTGGCTGGTTTATTGCTGATAAATCTGGAGCCGGTGAGCGTGGGTCTCGCG
GTATCATTGCAGCACTGGGGCCAGATGGTAAGCCCTCCCGTATCGTAGTTATCTACACGACGGGGAGTCA
GGCAACTATGGATGAACGAAATAGACAGATCGCTGAGATAGGTGCCTCACTGATTAAGCATTGGTAACTG
TCAGACCAAGTTTACTCATATATACTTTAGATTGATTTAAAACTTCATTTTTAATTTAAAAGGATCTAGG
TGAAGATCCTTTTTGATAATCTCATGACCAAAATCCCTTAACGTGAGTTTTCGTTCCACTGAGCGTCAGA
CCCCGTAGAAAAGATCAAAGGATCTTCTTGAGATCCTTTTTTTCTGCGCGTAATCTGCTGCTTGCAAACA
AAAAAACCACCGCTACCAGCGGTGGTTTGTTTGCCGGATCAAGAGCTACCAACTCTTTTTCCGAAGGTAA
CTGGCTTCAGCAGAGCGCAGATACCAAATACTGTTCTTCTAGTGTAGCCGTAGTTAGGCCACCACTTCAA
GAACTCTGTAGCACCGCCTACATACCTCGCTCTGCTAATCCTGTTACCAGTGGCTGCTGCCAGTGGCGAT
AAGTCGTGTCTTACCGGGTTGGACTCAAGACGATAGTTACCGGATAAGGCGCAGCGGTCGGGCTGAACGG
GGGGTTCGTGCACACAGCCCAGCTTGGAGCGAACGACCTACACCGAACTGAGATACCTACAGCGTGAGCT
ATGAGAAAGCGCCACGCTTCCCGAAGGGAGAAAGGCGGACAGGTATCCGGTAAGCGGCAGGGTCGGAACA
GGAGAGCGCACGAGGGAGCTTCCAGGGGGAAACGCCTGGTATCTTTATAGTCCTGTCGGGTTTCGCCACC
TCTGACTTGAGCGTCGATTTTTGTGATGCTCGTCAGGGGGGCGGAGCCTATGGAAAAACGCCAGCAACGC
GGCCTTTTTACGGTTCCTGGCCTTTTGCTGGCCTTTTGCTCACATGTTCTTTCCTGCGTTATCCCCTGAT
TCTGTGGATAACCGTATTACCGCCTTTGAGTGAGCTGATACCGCTCGCCGCAGCCGAACGACCGAGCGCA
GCGAGTCAGTGAGCGAGGAAGCGGAAGAGCGCCCAATACGCAAACCGCCTCTCCCCGCGCGTTGGCCGAT
TCATTAATGCAGCTGGCACGACAGGTTTCCCGACTGGAAAGCGGGCAGTGAGCGCAACGCAATTAATGTG
AGTTAGCTCACTCATTAGGCACCCCAGGCTTTACACTTTATGCTTCCGGCTCGTATGTTGTGTGGAATTG
TGAGCGGATAACAATTTCACACAGGAAACAGCTATGACCATGATTACGCCAAGCGCGCAATTAACCCTCA
CTAAAGGGAACAAAAGCTGGAGCTGCAAGCTTAATGTAGTCTTATGCAATACTCTTGTAGTCTTGCAACA
TGGTAACGATGAGTTAGCAACATGCCTTACAAGGAGAGAAAAAGCACCGTGCATGCCGATTGGTGGAAGT
AAGGTGGTACGATCGTGCCTTATTAGGAAGGCAACAGACGGGTCTGACATGGATTGGACGAACCACTGAA
TTGCCGCATTGCAGAGATATTGTATTTAAGTGCCTAGCTCGATACATAAACGGGTCTCTCTGGTTAGACC
AGATCTGAGCCTGGGAGCTCTCTGGCTAACTAGGGAACCCACTGCTTAAGCCTCAATAAAGCTTGCCTTG
AGTGCTTCAAGTAGTGTGTGCCCGTCTGTTGTGTGACTCTGGTAACTAGAGATCCCTCAGACCCTTTTAG
TCAGTGTGGAAAATCTCTAGCAGTGGCGCCCGAACAGGGACTTGAAAGCGAAAGGGAAACCAGAGGAGCT
CTCTCGACGCAGGACTCGGCTTGCTGAAGCGCGCACGGCAAGAGGCGAGGGGCGGCGACTGGTGAGTACG
CCAAAAATTTTGACTAGCGGAGGCTAGAAGGAGAGAGATGGGTGCGAGAGCGTCAGTATTAAGCGGGGGA
GAATTAGATCGCGATGGGAAAAAATTCGGTTAAGGCCAGGGGGAAAGAAAAAATATAAATTAAAACATAT
AGTATGGGCAAGCAGGGAGCTAGAACGATTCGCAGTTAATCCTGGCCTGTTAGAAACATCAGAAGGCTGT
AGACAAATACTGGGACAGCTACAACCATCCCTTCAGACAGGATCAGAAGAACTTAGATCATTATATAATA
CAGTAGCAACCCTCTATTGTGTGCATCAAAGGATAGAGATAAAAGACACCAAGGAAGCTTTAGACAAGAT
AGAGGAAGAGCAAAACAAAAGTAAGACCACCGCACAGCAAGCGGCCCTGATCTTCAGACCTGGAGGAGGA
GATATGAGGGACAATTGGAGAAGTGAATTATATAAATATAAAGTAGTAAAAATTGAACCATTAGGAGTAG
CACCCACCAAGGCAAAGAGAAGAGTGGTGCAGAGAGAAAAAAGAGCAGTGGGAATAGGAGCTTTGTTCCT
TGGGTTCTTGGGAGCAGCAGGAAGCACTATGGGCGCAGCGTCAATGACGCTGACGGTACAGGCCAGACAA
TTATTGTCTGGTATAGTGCAGCAGCAGAACAATTTGCTGAGGGCTATTGAGGCGCAACAGCATCTGTTGC
AACTCACAGTCTGGGGCATCAAGCAGCTCCAGGCAAGAATCCTGGCTGTGGAAAGATACCTAAAGGATCA
ACAGCTCCTGGGGATTTGGGGTTGCTCTGGAAAACTCATTTGCACCACTGCTGTGCCTTGGAATGCTAGT
TGGAGTAATGAATCTCTGGAACAGATTTGGAATCACACGACCTGGATGGAGTGGGACAGAGAAATTAACA
ATTACACAAGCTTAATACACTCCTTAATTGAAGAATCGCAAAACCAGCAAGAAAAGAATGAACAAGAATT
ATTGGAATTAGATAAATGGGCAAGTTTGTGGAATTGGTTTAACATAACAAATTGGCTGTGGTATATAAAA
TTATTCATAATGATAGTAGGAGGCTTGGTAGGTTTAAGAATAGTTTTTGCTGTACTTTCTATAGTGAATA
GAGTTAGGCAGGGATATTCACCATTATCGTTTCAGACCCACCTCCCAACCCCGAGGGGACCCGACAGGCC
CGAAGGAATAGAAGAAGAAGGTGGAGAGAGAGACAGAGACAGATCCATTCGATTAGTGAACGGATCTCGA
CGGTATCGGTTAACTTTTAAAAGAAAAGGGGGGATTGGGGGGTACAGTGCAGGGGAAAGAATAGTAGACA
TAATAGCAACAGACATACAAACTAAAGAATTACAAAAACAAATTACAAAAATTCAAAATTTTATCGACGC
GTAGGAACAGAGAAACAGGAGAATATGGGCCAAACAGGATATCTGTGGTAAGCAGTTCCTGCCCCGGCTC
AGGGCCAAGAACAGTTGGAACAGCAGAATATGGGCCAAACAGGATATCTGTGGTAAGCAGTTCCTGCCCC
GGCTCAGGGCCAAGAACAGATGGTCCCCAGATGCGGTCCCGCCCTCAGCAGTTTCTAGAGAACCATCAGA
TGTTTCCAGGGTGCCCCAAGGACCTGAAATGACCCTGTGCCTTATTTGAACTAACCAATCAGTTCGCTTC
TCGCTTCTGTTCGCGCGCTTCTGCTCCCCGAGCTCTATATAAGCAGAGCTCGTTTAGTGAACCGTCAGAT
CGCCTGGAGACGCCATCCACGCTGTTTTGACTTCCATAGAAGGATCTCGACGCCGCCACCATGCCAGGAG
GAGGGCCAGAGATGGATGACTACATGGAGACGCTGAAGGATGAAGAGGACGCCTTGTGGGAGAATGTGGA
GTGTAACCGGCACATGCTCAGCCGCTATATCAACCCTGCCAGGCTCACGCCCTACCTGCGTCAGTGTAAG
GTCATTGATGAGCAGGATGAAGATGAAGTGCTTAATGCCCCTATGCTGCCATCCAAGATCAACCGAGCAG
GCCGGCTGTTGGACATTCTACATACCAAGGGGCAAAGGGGCTATGTGGTCTTCTTGGAGAGCCTAGAATT
TTATTACCCAGAACTGTACAAACTGGTGACTGGGAAAGAGCCCACTCGGAGATTCTCCACCATTGTGGTG
GAGGAAGGCCACGAGGGCCTCACGCACTTCCTGATGAACGAGGTCATCAAGCTGCAGCAGCAGATGAAGG
CCAAGGACCTGCAACGCTGCGAGCTGCTGGCCAGGTTGCGGCAGCTGGAGGATGAGAAGAAGCAGATGAC
GCTGACGCGCGTGGAGCTGCTAACCTTCCAGGAGCGGTACTACAAGATGAAGGAAGAGCGGGACAGCTAC
AATGACGAGCTGGTCAAGGTGAAGGACGACAACTACAACTTAGCCATGCGCTACGCACAGCTCAGTGAGG
AGAAGAACATGGCGGTCATGAGGAGCCGAGACCTCCAACTCGAGATCGATCAGCTAAAGCACCGGTTGAA
TAAGATGGAGGAGGAATGTAAGCTGGAGAGAAATCAGTCTCTAAAACTGAAGAATGACATTGAAAATCGG
CCCAAGAAGGAGCAGGTTCTGGAACTGGAGCGGGAGAATGAAATGCTGAAGACCAAAAACCAGGAGCTGC
AGTCCATCATCCAGGCCGGGAAGCGCAGCCTGCCAGACTCAGACAAGGCCATCCTGGACATCTTGGAACA
CGACCGCAAGGAGGCCCTGGAGGACAGGCAGGAGCTGGTCAACAGGATCTACAACCTGCAGGAGGAGGCC
CGCCAGGCAGAGGAGCTGCGAGACAAGTACCTGGAGGAGAAGGAGGACCTGGAGCTCAAGTGCTCGACCC
TGGGAAAGGACTGTGAAATGTACAAGCACCGCATGAACACGGTCATGCTGCAGCTGGAGGAGGTGGAGCG
GGAGCGGGACCAGGCCTTCCACTCCCGAGATGAAGCTCAGACACAGTACTCGCAGTGCTTAATCGAAAAG
GACAAGTACAGGAAGCAGATCCGCGAGCTGGAGGAGAAGAACGATGAGATGAGGATCGAGATGGTGCGGC
GGGAGGCCTGCATCGTCAACCTGGAGAGCAAGCTGCGGCGCCTCTCCAAGGACAGCAACAACCTGAACCA
GAGTCTGCCCAGGAACCTGCCAGTAACCATCATCTCTCAGGACTTTGGGGATGCCAGCCCCAGGACCAAT
GGTCAAGAAGCTGACGATTCTTCCACCTCGGAGGAGTCACCTGAAGACAGCAAGTACTTCCTGCCCTACC
ATCCGCCCCAGCGCAGGATGAACCTGAAGGGCATCCAGCTGCAGAGAGCCAAATCCCCCATCAGCCTGAA
GCGAACATCAGATTTTCAAGCCAAGGGGCACGAGGAAGAAGGCACGGATGCCAGCCCTAGCTCCTGCGGA
TCTCTGCCCATCACCAACTCCTTCACCAAGATGCAGCCCCCCCGGAGCCGCAGCAGCATCATGTCAATCA
CCGCCGAGCCCCCGGGAAACGACTCCATCGTCAGACGCTACAAGGAGGACGCGCCCCATCGCAGCACAGT
CGAAGAAGACAATGACAGCGGCGGGTTTGACGCCTTAGATCTGGATGATGACAGTCACGAACGCTACTCC
TTCGGACCCTCCTCCATCCACTCCTCCTCCTCCTCCCACCAATCCGAGGGCCTGGATGCCTACGACCTGG
AGCAGGTCAACCTCATGTTCAGGAAGTTCTCTCTGGAAAGACCCTTCCGGCCTTCGGTCACCTCTGTGGG
GCACGTGCGGGGCCCAGGGCCCTCGGTGCAGCACACGACGCTGAATGGCGACAGCCTCACCTCCCAGCTC
ACCCTGCTGGGGGGCAACGCGCGAGGGAGCTTCGTGCACTCGGTCAAGCCTGGCTCTCTGGCCGAGAAAG
CCGGCCTCCGTGAGGGCCACCAGCTGCTGCTGCTAGAAGGCTGCATCCGAGGCGAGAGGCAGAGTGTCCC
GTTGGACACATGCACCAAAGAGGAAGCCCACTGGACCATCCAGA
